Addgene plasmid #216911: pST39-Mega'-deltaNL
Purpose: Mega' with knockout of GvpN and GvpL
Depositing lab: George Lu. Depositing organization: Rice University. Publication: Elucidating the assembly of gas vesicles by systematic protein-protein interaction analysis. Iburg M, Anderson AP, Wong VT, Anton ED, He A, Lu GJ. EMBO J. 2024 Oct;43(19):4156-4172. doi: 10.1038/s44318-024-00178-2. Epub 2024 Sep 3. PubMed 39227754.
Backbone
  Vector backbone: pST39
  Vector type: Bacterial Expression
Growth in bacteria
  Bacterial resistance: Ampicillin, 100 μg/mL
  Growth temperature: 30°C
  Growth strain: DH5alpha
  Copy number: Low Copy
Gene/Insert
  Gene/Insert name: Mega' with knockout of GvpN and GvpL
  Species: Synthetic; Priestia megaterium
  Cloning method: Gibson Cloning
Terms and licenses: Academic/Nonprofit Terms; Industry Terms: Not Available to Industry
Depositor comments: Please visit https://www.biorxiv.org/content/10.1101/2023.07.23.550228v1 for bioRxiv preprint.
How to cite: pST39-Mega'-deltaNL was a gift from George Lu (Addgene plasmid # 216911 ; http://n2t.net/addgene:216911 ; RRID:Addgene_216911)
