[The description below was written by a language model from this plasmid's Addgene catalogue record and pLannotate feature annotations shown in this document.]
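Description:
pST39-Mega'-deltaNL is a bacterial expression plasmid built on the pST39 backbone that carries a variant of the Priestia (formerly Bacillus) megaterium gas vesicle gene cluster, termed Mega', in which GvpN and GvpL have been knocked out. The roughly 7.1 kb plasmid replicates in E. coli from a ColE1/pMB1-type origin. The backbone also retains the rop gene and the pBR322 bom region, which fits the catalogue listing as low copy, and selection is by ampicillin through the TEM beta-lactamase (bla) gene driven by its own promoter. A short RSF-origin-like fragment and an mbeC fragment are also annotated, and these are probably partial homology hits within the replication and mobilisation region rather than separate functional elements.

The payload sits between a T7 promoter and a T7 terminator, so expression of the whole cluster as a polycistronic unit depends on a host that supplies T7 RNA polymerase. Automated annotation recognises only some of the open reading frames in this roughly 4.5 kb region: gvpB (the GvpA-type major shell protein), gvpS and gvpJ. The stretches between them are unannotated and presumably hold the other gas vesicle genes, but the record does not list the full gene content. It also does not say how the GvpN and GvpL knockouts were made, whether by deletion or by some other disruption. Small hits labelled ydeC and SET1 near the terminator are fragments and may be incidental matches.

The construct comes from a systematic study of protein-protein interactions in gas vesicle assembly. It most plausibly serves as a double-knockout cluster for testing how loss of these two assembly proteins affects gas vesicle formation, or for complementation experiments.
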