Features (pLannotate 1.2.2; 16 found; start..end, strand, type, name):
     48..181     +  rep_origin     RSF ori (fragment): Plasmids containing the RSF 1030 origin of replication can be propagated in E. coli cells that contain additional plasmids with compatible origins.
    186..325     -  misc_feature   bom: basis of mobility region from pBR322
    427..618     -  CDS            rop: Rop protein, which maintains plasmids at low copy number; rop
    658..768     +  CDS            mbeC (fragment): MBEC_ECOLX - Experimental evidence at protein level: Swiss-Prot protein existence level 1. Required for efficient mobilization of ColE1 plasmid and is thus essential to promote the specific transfer of the plasmid during conjugation. Probably functions by inducing DNA bending, helping the MbeA relaxase to melt the DNA around the nic site and cleave the phosphodiester bond. Binds specifically double-stranded DNA (dsDNA) containing the ColE1 oriT but does not recognize the inverted repeat (IR). From Escherichia coli.
    855..873     +  promoter       T7 promoter: promoter for bacteriophage T7 RNA polymerase
   1121..1384    +  CDS            gvpB: GVPB_BACME - Protein inferred from homology: Swiss-Prot protein existence level 3. Gas vesicles are small, hollow, gas filled protein structures that are found in several microbial planktonic microorganisms. They allow the positioning of the organism at the favorable depth for growth. GvpA type proteins form the essential core of the structure. From Bacillus megaterium.
   2814..3098    +  CDS            gvpS: GVPS_BACME - Protein inferred from homology: Swiss-Prot protein existence level 3. Gas vesicles are small, hollow, gas filled protein structures that are found in several microbial planktonic microorganisms. They allow the positioning of the organism at the favorable depth for growth (By similarity). From Bacillus megaterium.
   3157..3216    +  CDS            gvpS (fragment): GVPS_BACME - Protein inferred from homology: Swiss-Prot protein existence level 3. Gas vesicles are small, hollow, gas filled protein structures that are found in several microbial planktonic microorganisms. They allow the positioning of the organism at the favorable depth for growth (By similarity). From Bacillus megaterium.
   3479..3778    +  CDS            gvpJ: GVPJ_BACME - Protein inferred from homology: Swiss-Prot protein existence level 3. Gas vesicles are small, hollow, gas filled protein structures that are found in several microbial planktonic microorganisms. They allow the positioning of the organism at the favorable depth for growth. This protein could be important for the shape determination of the gas vesicle. From Bacillus megaterium.
   5197..5316    -  CDS            ydeC (fragment): YDEC_BACSU - Protein predicted: Swiss-Prot protein existence level 4. From Bacillus subtilis (strain 168).
   5349..5398    +  CDS            SET1 (fragment): solubility-enhancement tag derived from T7 phage gene 10B
   5406..5453    +  terminator     T7 terminator: transcription terminator for bacteriophage T7 RNA polymerase
   5520..5611    +  promoter       AmpR promoter: bla
   5612..6469    +  CDS            bla: BLAT_ECOLX - Experimental evidence at protein level: Swiss-Prot protein existence level 1. TEM-type are the most prevalent beta-lactamases in enterobacteria; they hydrolyze the beta-lactam bond in susceptible beta-lactam antibiotics, thus conferring resistance to penicillins and cephalosporins. TEM-3 and TEM-4 are capable of hydrolyzing cefotaxime and ceftazidime. TEM-5 is capable of hydrolyzing ceftazidime. TEM-6 is capable of hydrolyzing ceftazidime and aztreonam. TEM-8/CAZ-2, TEM- 16/CAZ-7 and TEM-24/CAZ-6 are markedly active against ceftazidime. IRT- 4 shows resistance to beta-lactamase in
   6476..6515    +  terminator     fd terminator: central terminator from bacteriophage fd (Otsuka and Kunisawa, 1982)
   6546..7134    +  rep_origin     ori: high-copy-number ColE1/pMB1/pBR322/pUC origin of replication
>Addgene plasmid #216911 | pST39-Mega'-deltaNL | addgene full sequence | sequence record 457067 | Addgene NGS Result
AACGCCAGCAACGCGGCCTTTTTACGGTTCCTGGCCTTTTGCTGGCCTTTTGCTCACATGTTCTTTCCTG
CGTTATCCCCTGATTCTGTGGATAACCGTATTACCGCCTTTGAGTGAGCTGATACCGCTCGCCGCAGCCG
AACGACCGAGCGCAGCGAGTCAGTGAGCGAGGAAGCGGAAGAGCGCCTGATGCGGTATTTTCTCCTTACG
CATCTGTGCGGTATTTCACACCGCAATGGTGCACTCTCAGTACAATCTGCTCTGATGCCGCATAGTTAAG
CCAGTATACACTCCGCTATCGCTACGTGACTGGGTCATGGCTGCGCCCCGACACCCGCCAACACCCGCTG
ACGCGCCCTGACGGGCTTGTCTGCTCCCGGCATCCGCTTACAGACAAGCTGTGACCGTCTCCGGGAGCTG
CATGTGTCAGAGGTTTTCACCGTCATCACCGAAACGCGCGAGGCAGCTGCGGTAAAGCTCATCAGCGTGG
TCGTGAAGCGATTCACAGATGTCTGCCTGTTCATCCGCGTCCAGCTCGTTGAGTTTCTCCAGAAGCGTTA
ATGTCTGGCTTCTGATAAAGCGGGCCATGTTAAGGGCGGTTTTTTCCTGTTTGGTCACTGATGCCTCCGT
GTAAGGGGGATTTCTGTTCATGGGGTAATGATACCGATGAAACGAGAGAGGATGCTCACGATACGGGTTA
CTGATGATGAACATGCCCGGTTACTGGAACGTTGTGAGGGTAAACAACTGGCGGTATGGATGCGGCGGGA
CCAGAGAAAAATCACTCAGGGTCAATGCCAGCGCTTCGTTAATACAGATGTAGGTGTTGGCACCATGCAT
CGATCCCGCGAAATTAATACGACTCACTATAGGGAGACCACAACGGTTTCCCTCTAGAGATAGCTTAGCG
ATGTGAAAGAAGCTGGAGAAAACTTTCAAGAAAAAGTTTCTTCTTCAGACGATAAAGAGAAGTCAAAAAA
TAAGCGGAAAATAAAAGGCGTAAATCAGATTAAAAAAGCAACGGATATTAAAAGCTCTACTAAGATTAAA
AGTTCTAATGATATTAAATCATCTACAGATTTAAAAACAATGGGATCATAAGCGAAAGTAGAAATGAGAT
ATGTCTATTCAAAAAAGTACTAATAGTTCAAGTTTAGCAGAAGTCATTGACCGTATTTTAGATAAAGGAA
TTGTTATTGATGCTTTTGCAAGAGTTTCTGTTGTAGGAATTGAAATTTTAACGATTGAAGCGCGAGTGGT
TATTGCCAGTGTTGATACATGGTTACGCTATGCAGAAGCAGTAGGGCTTCTTCGTGACGACGTAGAAGAA
AACGGTCTTCCTGAACGTTCAAATTCAAGTGAAGGGCAGCCGCGTTTTAGTATTTAATATGAAGTGGTAT
GGAACCTTCCTTTTTTGAGGGTGGTTCCAGCTTTTAGATCTAACTATTGGAGGCTACTAAAAATGGAAAT
TAAAAAAATTATGCAAGCCGTGAACGACTTTTTCGGTGAACACGTAGCTCCTCCTCATAAAATTACCTCG
GTGGAAGCTACTGAAGATGAAGGTTGGAGAGTTATTGTTGAAGTCATTGAAGAACGAGAATATATGAAAA
AATACGCCAAAGATGAAATGCTCGGAACGTACGAGTGCTTTGTAAATAAAGAAAAAGAAGTCATTTCATT
CAAACGACTCGACGTCAGATATAGAAGCGCCATTGGCATTGAAGCATAAACGATAAGATGGCGTAAAGGA
GCTTGAAAACATGAGTGAAACAAACGAAACAGGTATTTATATTTTTAGCGCCATTCAAACGGATAAAGAC
GAAGAATTTGGCGCCGTGGAAGTAGAAGGAACAAAAGCTGAAACATTTTTGATTCGCTACAAAGACGCGG
CTATGGTAGCAGCTGAAGTACCGATGAAAATTTATCATCCTAATCGCCAAAATTTATTAATGCATCAAAA
CGCAGTAGCAGCGATTATGGACAAGAACGATACGGTTATTCCAATCAGCTTTGGGAATGTATTCAAATCA
AAAGAAGACGTAAAAGTTCTTTTGGAAAACCTTTATCCGCAGTTTGAAAAGCTGTTTCCAGCGATCAAAG
GAAAAATTGAAGTCGGTTTAAAAGTAATTGGGAAAAAAGAATGGCTTGAGAAAAAAGTAAACGAAAATCC
TGAACTTGAGAAAGTATCAGCATCCGTAAAAGGAAAATCAGAAGCAGCCGGTTATTATGAGCGTATTCAA
CTTGGAGGAATGGCTCAAAAGATGTTTACTTCCCTGCAAAAAGAAGTCAAGACAGATGTGTTTTCTCCGC
TTGAAGAAGCAGCGGAAGCAGCAAAAGCAAATGAGCCAACGGGCGAAACGATGCTTTTAAACGCGTCTTT
CTTAATTAACCGAGAAGATGAAGCGAAGTTTGATGAAAAAGTAAATGAAGCGCATGAAAACTGGAAAGAC
AAAGCCGATTTTCATTACAGCGGTCCTTGGCCTGCTTATAATTTTGTGAACATTCGCCTAAAAGTAGAAG
AGAAATAACGTGCTTCACAAATTAGTAACCGCACCCATTAACCTTGTAGTGAAAATCGGCGAAAAAGTAC
AGGAAGAAGCTGATAAACAGCTATATGACCTTCCGACGATTCAGCAAAAGCTCATTCAGCTTCAAATGAT
GTTTGAGCTTGGTGAAATTCCAGAAGAAGCGTTTCAAGAAAAAGAAGATGAATTGTTAATGAGGTACGAA
ATTGCGAAACGCAGAGAAATTGAACAATGGGAAGAGCTAACACAAAAAAGAAATGAGGAATCCTAGAGTG
AGGAATTAACATTATGTCTCTTAAACAATCCATGGAGAATAAAGATATTGCTCTTATTGATATTTTAGAT
GTCATTTTAGATAAAGGAGTCGCCATTAAAGGAGACTTAATCATTTCCATAGCTGGCGTCGATTTAGTGT
ATTTGGATTTGCGGGTGCTTATTTCTTCGGTTGAAACGCTTGTGCAAGCAAAAGAAGGAAATCACAAACC
AATCACTTCTGAACAATTTGATAAACAAAAAGAAGAGCTGATGGACGCTACGGGCCAGCCTAGTAAGTGG
ACGAACCCTCTAGGTTCGTGACCCTTGCGAGCAGTCGTATGCTTTCTCGAATTCCGAGCGGTTAAGCGTG
ACAGTCCAGGAGGAATTAATAGATGCAACCGGTCAGCCAAGCAAATGGACGAATCCACTTGGATCCTGAT
CAAGCTGAACAAGGCTTAGCGCAGCTTGTGATGACAGTTATTGAGCTATTGAGGCAAATCGTTGAACGTC
ATGCCATGAGGCGGGTGGAGGGTGGAACGTTGACGGACGAACAAATTGAAAACTTAGGAATTGCACTAAT
GAACTTAGAAGAAAAAATGGACGAGTTGAAAGAGGTGTTCGGTCTGGATGCAGAAGATTTAAATATTGAT
CTTGGCCCGCTAGGCAGCCTGCTTTAAGCGGTCAGTAGGAGGAACAGTATGGCAGTCGAACATAATATGC
AGTCAAGTACGATTGTAGATGTGCTCGAAAAGATTTTGGATAAAGGAGTCGTTATAGCGGGGGACATCAC
CGTAGGAATTGCAGATGTCGAGCTATTAACGATAAAGATCCGCTTGATTGTGGCTTCGGTTGATAAGGCA
AAAGAAATCGGCATGGACTGGTGGGAAAATGATCCGTATCTCAGTTCAAAAGGAGCCAATAACAAAGCGC
TCGAAGAAGAAAATAAAATGCTGCATGAGCGGTTAAAAACGCTTGAAGAAAAAATAGAAACGAAACGTTA
AAAACTGTACGCTACTTAAAAAATGGAGGGATTTACAATGGCAACTGAAACAAAATTAGATAACACACAG
GCAGAAAACAAGGAAAATAAAAATGCGGAAAACGGTTCAAAAGAAAAGAACGGTTCAAAAGCAAGCAAAA
CAACAAGCAGCGGGCCAATCAAACGAGCGGTAGCAGGAGGCATCATCGGTGCAACGATTGGATATGTATC
GACTCCTGAAAATCGAAAAAGTCTCCTTGACCGCATTGATACAGACGAATTAAAAAGCAAAGCATCTGAT
TTAGGAACAAAGGTAAAAGAAAAATCAAAAAGCAGCGTGGCCAGCCTGAAAACATCTGCGGGAAGCTTGT
TTAAAAAAGATAAAGATAAATCAAAAGATGATGAAGAAAACGTAAATTCTTCTAGTAGCGAAACAGAAGA
CGATAACGTTCAAGAGTACGACGAGTTAAAAGAAGAAAATCAAACTCTTCAAGATCGCTTATCACAGCTT
GAAGAAAAAATGAACATGCTTGTTGAGCTTAGCCTCAATAAAAATCAAGACGAAGAAGCGGAAGATACAG
ATTCCGACGAAGAAGAGAACGATGAGAACGATGAAAACGATGAAAACGAGCAGGACGATGAAAACGAAGA
AGAAACATCTAAGCCACGTAAAAAGGATAAAAAAGAAGCTGAGGAAGAAGAAAGTGAAAGTGACGAAGAC
AGCGAGGAAGAAGAGGAAGATTCTCGCTCAAACAAAAAAAATAAAAAAGTAAAAACAGAAGAAGAAGACG
AAGATGAAAGCGAAGAAGAAAAAAAGGAAGCGAAACCAAAAAAGTCAACAGCTAAAAAATCAAAAAATAC
AAAAGCAAAGAAAAACACGGACGAAGAAGATGATGAAGCAACATCTCTTTCTAGTGAAGACGATACAACA
GCCTAAGACGTAAAGGAGGAAAGAAAGACATGAGTACAGGCCCTTCTTTTTCAACTAAAGACAATACGCT
TGAATACTTTGTGAAAGCTTCTAATAAACACGGCTTTTCACTTGATATTTCATTAAATGTAAACGGCGCT
GTGATTTCCGGTACCATGATTTCAGCAAAAGAATACTTTGATTACTTAAGCGAAACGTTTGAAGAAGGCA
GTGAAGTGGCTCAGGCGCTAAGCGAACAATTCTCTTTAGCAAGCGAAGCGAGCGAATCAAACGGAGAAGC
AGAAGCCCATTTTATTCATTTGAAAAATACAAAGATTTACTGTGGAGACAGTAAATCTACTCCTTCTAAA
GGCAAAATCTTTTGGAGAGGGAAAATAGCAGAAGTAGACGGGTTTTTCTTAGGAAAGATTTCTGATGCAA
AATCAACGAGTAAAAAGAGTTCATAAAAAACGGCGGGGTGATTGCCCCGCCGTTTTTTAGTGATGTGATG
AGATGTGCAGCTTCTTTTTTCGATACATGAGCGGAGTCATCTTCATTTCTTTTCGAAACTGATTAATAAA
ATAGCTTGTACTATTAAACCCTACTTGATAGGCGACTTCCGTCACATTTGCTTCTGCTTGCTGCAGTCCG
GATTCGCGAACGCGTCTCGAGAGATCCGGCTGCTAACAAAGCCCGAAAGGAAGCTGAGTTGGCTGCTGCC
ACCGCTGAGCAATAACTAGCATAACCCCTTGGGGCCTCTAAACGGGTCTTGAGGGGTTTTTTGCTGAAAG
GAGGAACTATATCCGACTAGTAGCCCGCCTAATGAGCGGGCTTTTTTTTAATTCCCCTATTTGTTTATTT
TTCTAAATACATTCAAATATGTATCCGCTCATGAGACAATAACCCTGATAAATGCTTCAATAATATTGAA
AAAGGAAGAGTATGAGTATTCAACATTTCCGTGTCGCCCTTATTCCCTTTTTTGCGGCATTTTGCCTTCC
TGTTTTTGCTCACCCAGAAACGCTCGTGAAAGTAAAAGACGCAGAGGACCAATTGGGGGCACGAGTGGGA
TACATAGAACTGGACTTGAATAGCGGTAAAATCCTTGAGAGTTTTCGCCCTGAAGAGCGTTTTCCAATGA
TGAGCACTTTCAAAGTTCTGCTATGTGGAGCAGTATTATCCCGTGTAGATGCGGGGCAAGAGCAACTCGG
ACGACGAATACACTATTCGCAGAATGACTTGGTTGAATACTCCCCAGTGACAGAAAAGCACCTTACGGAC
GGAATGACGGTAAGAGAATTATGTAGTGCCGCCATAACGATGAGTGATAACACTGCGGCGAACTTACTTC
TGACAACCATCGGTGGACCGAAGGAATTAACCGCTTTTTTGCACAATATGGGAGACCATGTAACTCGCCT
TGACCGTTGGGAACCAGAACTGAATGAAGCCATACCAAACGACGAGCGAGACACCACAATGCCTGCGGCA
ATGGCAACAACATTACGCAAACTATTAACTGGCGAACTACTTACTCTGGCTTCACGGCAACAATTAATAG
ACTGGCTTGAAGCGGATAAAGTTGCAGGACCACTACTGCGTTCGGCACTTCCTGCTGGCTGGTTTATTGC
TGATAAATCTGGGGCAGGAGAGCGTGGTTCACGGGGTATCATTGCCGCACTTGGACCAGATGGTAAGCCT
TCCCGTATCGTAGTTATCTACACGACGGGTAGTCAGGCAACTATGGACGAACGAAATAGACAGATTGCTG
AAATAGGGGCTTCACTGATTAAGCATTGGTAAACCGATACAATTAAAGGCTCCTTTTGGAGCCTTTTTTT
TTGGACGGACCGGTAGAAAAGATCAAAGGATCTTCTTGAGATCCTTTTTTTCTGCGCGTAATCTGCTGCT
TGCAAACAAAAAAACCACCGCTACCAGCGGTGGTTTGTTTGCCGGATCAAGAGCTACCAACTCTTTTTCC
GAAGGTAACTGGCTTCAGCAGAGCGCAGATACCAAATACTGTCCTTCTAGTGTAGCCGTAGTTAGGCCAC
CACTTCAAGAACTCTGTAGCACCGCCTACATACCTCGCTCTGCTAATCCTGTTACCAGTGGCTGCTGCCA
GTGGCGATAAGTCGTGTCTTACCGGGTTGGACTCAAGACGATAGTTACCGGATAAGGCGCAGCGGTCGGG
CTGAACGGGGGGTTCGTGCACACAGCCCAGCTTGGAGCGAACGACCTACACCGAACTGAGATACCTACAG
CGTGAGCTATGAGAAAGCGCCACGCTTCCCGAAGGGAGAAAGGCGGACAGGTATCCGGTAAGCGGCAGGG
TCGGAACAGGAGAGCGCACGAGGGAGCTTCCAGGGGGAAACGCCTGGTATCTTTATAGTCCTGTCGGGTT
TCGCCACCTCTGACTTGAGCGTCGATTTTTGTGATGCTCGTCAGGGGGGCGGAGCCTATGGAAA
